Addgene plasmid #67181: pCRISPaint-ProteoTuner DD
Purpose: CRISPaint universal donor for fusion tagging allowing inducible destabilization
Depositing lab: Veit Hornung. Depositing organization: Universitaetsklinikum Bonn. Publication: CRISPaint allows modular base-specific gene tagging using a ligase-4-dependent mechanism. Schmid-Burgk JL, Honing K, Ebert TS, Hornung V. Nat Commun. 2016 Jul 28;7:12338. doi: 10.1038/ncomms12338. PubMed 27465542.
Backbone
  Vector backbone: pCRISPaint
  Backbone manufacturer: Veit Hornung group
Growth in bacteria
  Bacterial resistance: Ampicillin, 100 μg/mL
  Growth temperature: 30°C
  Growth strain: DH10B
  Copy number: High Copy
Gene/Insert
  Gene/Insert name: ProteoTuner DD
  Species: Synthetic
Terms and licenses: Academic/Nonprofit Terms; Industry Terms: Not Available to Industry
Depositor comments: please check ip situation sequence with: TTCGCTATTACGCCAGCTGGCGA
How to cite: pCRISPaint-ProteoTuner DD was a gift from Veit Hornung (Addgene plasmid # 67181 ; http://n2t.net/addgene:67181 ; RRID:Addgene_67181)
