[The description below was written by a language model from this plasmid's Addgene catalogue record and pLannotate feature annotations shown in this document.]
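Description:
pCRISPaint-ProteoTuner DD is a compact (2,655 bp) universal donor plasmid from the CRISPaint gene-tagging system, built on the pCRISPaint backbone. It is propagated in E. coli through a high-copy ColE1/pUC-type origin and selected with ampicillin via a β-lactamase gene driven by its native bla promoter. Short remnants of a pBR322 bom region and a lacZα fragment are also annotated and appear to be cloning-vector leftovers rather than functional parts.

The payload is a synthetic ProteoTuner destabilization domain, annotated as the DD-C form: an FKBP12 mutant optimized for use as a C-terminal tag, followed by a bovine growth hormone polyadenylation signal. No promoter is annotated upstream of the tag, which fits its role as a donor: the coding sequence is meant to be expressed only after it is inserted in frame into an endogenous gene, with the bGH signal then terminating the fusion transcript. No mammalian selection marker or reporter appears in the feature table, and the table does not annotate the nuclease target site used to linearize the donor.

In the CRISPaint approach, as the associated publication title indicates, tagging is modular and relies on a ligase-4-dependent (non-homologous end joining) mechanism, so the same donor can be used for different target genes without homology arms. A protein fused to this domain is destabilized and degraded by default and can be stabilized by adding the ligand Shield1, giving tunable control over the abundance of the endogenously tagged protein. The depositor notes that the intellectual-property situation should be checked, and the plasmid is not available to industry.
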