Features (pLannotate 1.2.2; 7 found; start..end, strand, type, name):
     19..607     -  rep_origin     ori: high-copy-number ColE1/pMB1/pBR322/pUC origin of replication
    778..1638    -  CDS            AmpR: β-lactamase; bla; confers resistance to ampicillin, carbenicillin, and related antibiotics
   1639..1743    -  promoter       AmpR promoter: bla
   1761..1810    +  misc_feature   bom (fragment): basis of mobility region from pBR322
   1816..1973    -  CDS            lacZα (fragment): LacZα fragment of β-galactosidase; lacZ fragment
   2051..2372    +  CDS            DD-C (fragment): destabilization domain that can be stabilized by Shield1 in the ProteoTuner™ system FKBP12 mutant optimized for use as a C-terminal tag
   2399..2623    +  polyA_signal   bGH poly(A) signal: bovine growth hormone polyadenylation signal
>Addgene plasmid #67181 | pCRISPaint-ProteoTuner DD | depositor full sequence | sequence record 116142 | pCRISPaint-ProteoTuner DD sequence 2655 bps
GGCCGCGTTGCTGGCGTTTTTCCATAGGCTCCGCCCCCCTGACGAGCATCACAAAAATCGACGCTCAAGT
CAGAGGTGGCGAAACCCGACAGGACTATAAAGATACCAGGCGTTTCCCCCTGGAAGCTCCCTCGTGCGCT
CTCCTGTTCCGACCCTGCCGCTTACCGGATACCTGTCCGCCTTTCTCCCTTCGGGAAGCGTGGCGCTTTC
TCATAGCTCACGCTGTAGGTATCTCAGTTCGGTGTAGGTCGTTCGCTCCAAGCTGGGCTGTGTGCACGAA
CCCCCCGTTCAGCCCGACCGCTGCGCCTTATCCGGTAACTATCGTCTTGAGTCCAACCCGGTAAGACACG
ACTTATCGCCACTGGCAGCAGCCACTGGTAACAGGATTAGCAGAGCGAGGTATGTAGGCGGTGCTACAGA
GTTCTTGAAGTGGTGGCCTAACTACGGCTACACTAGAAGGACAGTATTTGGTATCTGCGCTCTGCTGAAG
CCAGTTACCTTCGGAAAAAGAGTTGGTAGCTCTTGATCCGGCAAACAAACCACCGCTGGTAGCGGTGGTT
TTTTTGTTTGCAAGCAGCAGATTACGCGCAGAAAAAAAGGATCTCAAGAAGATCCTTTGATCTTTTCTAC
GGGGTCTGACGCTCAGTGGAACGAAAACTCACGTTAAGGGATTTTGGTCATGAGATTATCAAAAAGGATC
TTCACCTAGATCCTTTTAAATTAAAAATGAAGTTTTAAATCAATCTAAAGTATATATGAGTAAACTTGGT
CTGACAGTTACCAATGCTTAATCAGTGAGGCACCTATCTCAGCGATCTGTCTATTTCGTTCATCCATAGT
TGCCTGACTCCCCGTCGTGTAGATAACTACGATACGGGAGGGCTTACCATCTGGCCCCAGTGCTGCAATG
ATACCGCGAGACCCACGCTCACCGGCTCCAGATTTATCAGCAATAAACCAGCCAGCCGGAAGGGCCGAGC
GCAGAAGTGGTCCTGCAACTTTATCCGCCTCCATCCAGTCTATTAATTGTTGCCGGGAAGCTAGAGTAAG
TAGTTCGCCAGTTAATAGTTTGCGCAACGTTGTTGCCATTGCTACAGGCATCGTGGTGTCACGCTCGTCG
TTTGGTATGGCTTCATTCAGCTCCGGTTCCCAACGATCAAGGCGAGTTACATGATCCCCCATGTTGTGCA
AAAAAGCGGTTAGCTCCTTCGGTCCTCCGATCGTTGTCAGAAGTAAGTTGGCCGCAGTGTTATCACTCAT
GGTTATGGCAGCACTGCATAATTCTCTTACTGTCATGCCATCCGTAAGATGCTTTTCTGTGACTGGTGAG
TACTCAACCAAGTCATTCTGAGAATAGTGTATGCGGCGACCGAGTTGCTCTTGCCCGGCGTCAATACGGG
ATAATACCGCGCCACATAGCAGAACTTTAAAAGTGCTCATCATTGGAAAACGTTCTTCGGGGCGAAAACT
CTCAAGGATCTTACCGCTGTTGAGATCCAGTTCGATGTAACCCACTCGTGCACCCAACTGATCTTCAGCA
TCTTTTACTTTCACCAGCGTTTCTGGGTGAGCAAAAACAGGAAGGCAAAATGCCGCAAAAAAGGGAATAA
GGGCGACACGGAAATGTTGAATACTCATACTCTTCCTTTTTCAATATTATTGAAGCATTTATCAGGGTTA
TTGTCTCATGAGCGGATACATATTTGAATGTATTTAGAAAAATAAACAAATAGGGGTTCCGCGCACATTT
CCCCGAAAAGTGCGGTGTGAAATACCGCACAGATGCGTAAGGAGAAAATACCGCATCAGGCGCCATTCGC
CATTCAGGCTGCGCAACTGTTGGGAAGGGCGATCGGTGCGGGCCTCTTCGCTATTACGCCAGCTGGCGAA
AGGGGGATGTGCTGCAAGGCGATTAAGTTGGGTAACGCCAGGGTTTTCCCAGTCACGACGTTGTAAAACG
ACGGCCAGTGAATTCGAGCTCGGTACCTAATGATAGCTAGCGGGCCAGTACCCAAAAAGCGGGGGGTCTG
GTGGCAGTGGAGGGGGATCCGGAGTGCAGGTGGAAACCATCTCCCCAGGAGACGGGCGCACCTTCCCCAA
GCGCGGCCAGACCTGCGTGGTGCACTACACCGGGATGCTTGGAGATGGAAAGAAAGTTGACTCCTCCCGG
GACAGAAACAAGCCCTTTAAGTTTATGCTAGGCAAGCAGGAGGTGATCCGAGGCTGGGAAGAAGGGGTTG
CCCAGATGAGTGTGGGTCAGGGAGCCAAACTGACTATATCTCCAGATTATGCCTATGGTGCCACTGGGCA
CCCAGGCATCATCCCACCACATGCCACTCTCGTCTTCGATGTGGAGCTTCTAGAACTGGAATGAGCGGCC
GCCGCTGATCAGCCTCGACTGTGCCTTCTAGTTGCCAGCCATCTGTTGTTTGCCCCTCCCCCGTGCCTTC
CTTGACCCTGGAAGGTGCCACTCCCACTGTCCTTTCCTAATAAAATGAGGAAATTGCATCGCATTGTCTG
AGTAGGTGTCATTCTATTCTGGGGGGTGGGGTGGGGCAGGACAGCAAGGGGGAGGATTGGGAAGACAATA
GCAGGCATGCTGGGGATGCGGTGGGCTCTATGGACGCGTCAGCAAAAGGCCAGGAACCGTAAAAA
