>Addgene plasmid #67181 | pCRISPaint-ProteoTuner DD | addgene partial sequence | sequence record 123225 | pRJPaph-F1 5'-AAGTGGTCCTGCAACTTTATCC-3'
CTAGAGTAAGTAGTTCGCCAGTTAATAGTTTGCGCAACGTTGTTGCCATTGCTACAGGCATCGTGGTGTC
ACGCTCGTCGTTTGGTATGGCTTCATTCAGCTCCGGTTCCCAACGATCAAGGCGAGTTACATGATCCCCC
ATGTTGTGCAAAAAAGCGGTTAGCTCCTTCGGTCCTCCGATCGTTGTCAGAAGTAAGTTGGCCGCAGTGT
TATCACTCATGGTTATGGCAGCACTGCATAATTCTCTTACTGTCATGCCATCCGTAAGATGCTTTTCTGT
GACTGGTGAGTACTCAACCAAGTCATTCTGAGAATAGTGTATGCGGCGACCGAGTTGCTCTTGCCCGGCG
TCAATACGGGATAATACCGCGCCACATAGCAGAACTTTAAAAGTGCTCATCATTGGAAAACGTTCTTCGG
GGCGAAAACTCTCAAGGATCTTACCGCTGTTGAGATCCAGTTCGATGTAACCCACTCGTGCACCCAACTG
ATCTTCAGCATCTTTTACTTTCACCAGCGTTTCTGGGTGAGCAAAAACAGGAAGGCAAAATGCCGCAAAA
AAGGGAATAAGGGCGACACGGAAATGTTGAATACTCATACTCTTCCTTTTTCAATATTATTGAAGCATTT
ATCAGGGTTATTGTCTCATGAGCGGATACATATTTGAATGTATTTAGAAAAATAAACAAATAGGGGTTCC
