>Addgene plasmid #67181 | pCRISPaint-ProteoTuner DD | addgene partial sequence | sequence record 123226 | pBR322ori-F 5'-GGGAAACGCCTGGTATCTTT-3'
TTGAGCGTCGATTTTTGTGATGCTCGTCAGGGGGGCGGAGCCTATGGAAAAACGCCAGCAACGCGGCCTT
TTTACGGTTCCTGGCCTTTTGCTGACGCGTCCATAGAGCCCACCGCATCCCCAGCATGCCTGCTATTGTC
TTCCCAATCCTCCCCCTTGCTGTCCTGCCCCACCCCACCCCCCAGAATAGAATGACACCTACTCAGACAA
TGCGATGCAATTTCCTCATTTTATTAGGAAAGGACAGTGGGAGTGGCACCTTCCAGGGTCAAGGAAGGCA
CGGGGGAGGGGCAAACAACAGATGGCTGGCAACTAGAAGGCACAGTCGAGGCTGATCAGCGGCGGCCGCT
CATTCCAGTTCTAGAAGCTCCACATCGAAGACGAGAGTGGCATGTGGTGGGATGATGCCTGGGTGCCCAG
TGGCACCATAGGCATAATCTGGAGATATAGTCAGTTTGGCTCCCTGACCCACACTCATCTGGGCAACCCC
TTCTTCCCAGCCTCGGATCACCTCCTGCTTGCCTAGCATAAACTTAAAGGGCTTGTTTCTGTCCCGGGAG
GAGTCAACTTTCTTTCCATCTCCAAGCATCCCGGTGTAGTGCACCACGCAGGTCTGGCCGCGCTTGGGGA
AGGTGCGCCCGTCTCCTGGGGAGATGGTTTCCACCTGCACTCCGGATCCCCCTCCACTGCCACCAGACCC
CCCGCTTTTTGGGTACTGGCCCGCTAGCTATCATTAGGTACCGAGCTCGAATTCACTGGCCGTCGTTTTA
CAACGTCGTGACTGGGAAAACCCTGGCGTTACCCAACTTAATCGCCTTGCAGCACATCCCCCTTTCGCCA
GCTGGCGTAATAGCGAAGAGGCCCGCACCGATCGCCCTTCCCAACAGTTGCGCAGCCTGA
